Addgene plasmid #106109: px458_2A_GFP_sgRNA_PRKRA
Purpose: CRISPR knockout. Expresses Cas9, EGFP, and sgRNA targeting PRKRA
Depositing lab: Thomas Tuschl. Depositing organization: Rockefeller University. Publication: The TIA1 RNA-Binding Protein Family Regulates EIF2AK2-Mediated Stress Response and Cell Cycle Progression. Meyer C, Garzia A, Mazzola M, Gerstberger S, Molina H, Tuschl T. Mol Cell. 2018 Feb 15;69(4):622-635.e6. doi: 10.1016/j.molcel.2018.01.011. PubMed 29429924.
Backbone
  Vector backbone: px458
  Vector type: CRISPR
Growth in bacteria
  Bacterial resistance: Ampicillin, 100 μg/mL
  Growth temperature: 37°C
  Growth strain: DH5alpha
  Copy number: Unknown
Gene/Insert
  Gene/Insert name: gRNA targeting PRKRA
  gRNA/shRNA sequence: AGATGATAACAGCTAAGCCA
  Species: H. sapiens (human)
  Entrez Gene: PRKRA (a.k.a. DYT16, HSD14, PACT, RAX)
  Cloning method: Restriction Enzyme; 5′ cloning site unknown (unknown if destroyed); 3′ cloning site unknown (unknown if destroyed)
Terms and licenses: Academic/Nonprofit Terms; Industry Terms: Not Available to Industry
How to cite: px458_2A_GFP_sgRNA_PRKRA was a gift from Thomas Tuschl (Addgene plasmid # 106109 ; http://n2t.net/addgene:106109 ; RRID:Addgene_106109)
