[The description below was written by a language model from this plasmid's Addgene catalogue record and pLannotate feature annotations shown in this document.]
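Description:
px458_2A_GFP_sgRNA_PRKRA is an all-in-one CRISPR knockout plasmid built on the px458 backbone for transient expression in mammalian cells. It carries a guide RNA directed against human PRKRA (also known as PACT, RAX, DYT16 or HSD14). The 9,292 nt plasmid is propagated in E. coli through a high-copy ColE1/pUC-type origin and selected with ampicillin through the β-lactamase gene and its own promoter. The annotation also picks up an M13 phage origin, small bom and rop fragments, and a single AAV2 inverted terminal repeat. With only one ITR annotated, nothing in the record suggests the plasmid is meant for AAV packaging.

The plasmid carries two expression units. A human U6 RNA polymerase III promoter drives the single guide RNA. The PRKRA-specific spacer occupies the short gap between the promoter and the Streptococcus pyogenes gRNA scaffold, and a partial second scaffold fragment is annotated just downstream. A hybrid promoter made of the CMV enhancer, the chicken β-actin promoter and a hybrid intron then drives S. pyogenes Cas9. The annotation software splits Cas9 into contiguous N- and C-terminal portions, but together they form one continuous coding sequence. Cas9 is followed by a nucleoplasmin nuclear localization signal, EGFP and a bGH polyadenylation signal. The construct name indicates that a 2A self-cleaving peptide links Cas9 and EGFP, presumably in the unannotated gap between the NLS and EGFP, so both proteins come from one transcript.

Because EGFP is co-expressed with Cas9, transfected cells can be identified or sorted by fluorescence, which helps in isolating PRKRA-disrupted clones. The record gives restriction-enzyme cloning as the method but does not state the sites used.
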