Features (pLannotate 1.2.2; 19 found; start..end, strand, type, name):
      1..241     +  promoter       U6 promoter: RNA polymerase III promoter for human U6 snRNA
    271..346     +  misc_RNA       gRNA scaffold: guide RNA scaffold for the Streptococcus pyogenes CRISPR/Cas9 system
    353..396     +  misc_RNA       gRNA scaffold (fragment): guide RNA scaffold for the Streptococcus pyogenes CRISPR/Cas9 system
    443..728     +  enhancer       CMV enhancer: human cytomegalovirus immediate early enhancer; contains an 18-bp deletion relative to the standard CMV enhancer
    730..1007    +  promoter       chicken β-actin promoter: No description available
   1008..1236    +  intron         hybrid intron: hybrid between chicken β-actin (CBA) and minute virus of mice (MMV) introns (Gray et al., 2011)
   1374..2975    +  CDS            Cas9(N): N-terminal portion of Streptococcus pyogenes Cas9 (Zetsche et al., 2015)
   2976..5474    +  CDS            Cas9(C): C-terminal portion of Streptococcus pyogenes Cas9 (Zetsche et al., 2015)
   5475..5522    +  CDS            nucleoplasmin NLS: bipartite nuclear localization signal from nucleoplasmin
   5592..6305    +  CDS            EGFP: EGFP is a basic (constitutively fluorescent) green fluorescent protein published in 1996, derived from Aequorea victoria. It is reported to be a rapidly-maturing weak dimer with moderate acid sensitivity.
   6339..6450    +  polyA_signal   bGH poly(A) signal: bovine growth hormone polyadenylation signal
   6555..6695    +  repeat_region  AAV2 ITR: inverted terminal repeat of adeno-associated virus serotype 2 inverted
   6700..6751    -  misc_feature   bom (fragment): basis of mobility region from pBR322
   6770..7150    +  rep_origin     M13 ori (sequence partly withheld): M13 bacteriophage origin of replication; arrow indicates direction of (+) strand synthesis
   7226..7275    -  misc_feature   bom (fragment): basis of mobility region from pBR322
   7377..7412    -  CDS            rop (fragment): Rop protein, which maintains plasmids at low copy number; rop
   7507..7611    +  promoter       AmpR promoter: bla
   7612..8472    +  CDS            AmpR: β-lactamase; bla; confers resistance to ampicillin, carbenicillin, and related antibiotics
   8643..9231    +  rep_origin     ori: high-copy-number ColE1/pMB1/pBR322/pUC origin of replication
>Addgene plasmid #106109 | px458_2A_GFP_sgRNA_PRKRA | depositor full sequence | sequence record 200920 | px458_2A_GFP_sgRNA_PRKRA sequence 9292 bps
GAGGGCCTATTTCCCATGATTCCTTCATATTTGCATATACGATACAAGGCTGTTAGAGAGATAATTGGAA
TTAATTTGACTGTAAACACAAAGATATTAGTACAAAATACGTGACGTAGAAAGTAATAATTTCTTGGGTA
GTTTGCAGTTTTAAAATTATGTTTTAAAATGGACTATCATATGCTTACCGTAACTTGAAAGTATTTCGAT
TTCTTGGCTTTATATATCTTGTGGAAAGGACGAAACACCGAGATGATAACAGCTAAGCCAGTTTTAGAGC
TAGAAATAGCAAGTTAAAATAAGGCTAGTCCGTTATCAACTTGAAAAAGTGGCACCGAGTCGGTGCTTTT
TTGTTTTAGAGCTAGAAATAGCAAGTTAAAATAAGGCTAGTCCGTTTTTAGCGCGTGCGCCAATTCTGCA
GACAAATGGCTCTAGAGGTACCCGTTACATAACTTACGGTAAATGGCCCGCCTGGCTGACCGCCCAACGA
CCCCCGCCCATTGACGTCAATAGTAACGCCAATAGGGACTTTCCATTGACGTCAATGGGTGGAGTATTTA
CGGTAAACTGCCCACTTGGCAGTACATCAAGTGTATCATATGCCAAGTACGCCCCCTATTGACGTCAATG
ACGGTAAATGGCCCGCCTGGCATTGTGCCCAGTACATGACCTTATGGGACTTTCCTACTTGGCAGTACAT
CTACGTATTAGTCATCGCTATTACCATGGTCGAGGTGAGCCCCACGTTCTGCTTCACTCTCCCCATCTCC
CCCCCCTCCCCACCCCCAATTTTGTATTTATTTATTTTTTAATTATTTTGTGCAGCGATGGGGGCGGGGG
GGGGGGGGGGGCGCGCGCCAGGCGGGGCGGGGCGGGGCGAGGGGCGGGGCGGGGCGAGGCGGAGAGGTGC
GGCGGCAGCCAATCAGAGCGGCGCGCTCCGAAAGTTTCCTTTTATGGCGAGGCGGCGGCGGCGGCGGCCC
TATAAAAAGCGAAGCGCGCGGCGGGCGGGAGTCGCTGCGACGCTGCCTTCGCCCCGTGCCCCGCTCCGCC
GCCGCCTCGCGCCGCCCGCCCCGGCTCTGACTGACCGCGTTACTCCCACAGGTGAGCGGGCGGGACGGCC
CTTCTCCTCCGGGCTGTAATTAGCTGAGCAAGAGGTAAGGGTTTAAGGGATGGTTGGTTGGTGGGGTATT
AATGTTTAATTACCTGGAGCACCTGCCTGAAATCACTTTTTTTCAGGTTGGACCGGTGCCACCATGGACT
ATAAGGACCACGACGGAGACTACAAGGATCATGATATTGATTACAAAGACGATGACGATAAGATGGCCCC
AAAGAAGAAGCGGAAGGTCGGTATCCACGGAGTCCCAGCAGCCGACAAGAAGTACAGCATCGGCCTGGAC
ATCGGCACCAACTCTGTGGGCTGGGCCGTGATCACCGACGAGTACAAGGTGCCCAGCAAGAAATTCAAGG
TGCTGGGCAACACCGACCGGCACAGCATCAAGAAGAACCTGATCGGAGCCCTGCTGTTCGACAGCGGCGA
AACAGCCGAGGCCACCCGGCTGAAGAGAACCGCCAGAAGAAGATACACCAGACGGAAGAACCGGATCTGC
TATCTGCAAGAGATCTTCAGCAACGAGATGGCCAAGGTGGACGACAGCTTCTTCCACAGACTGGAAGAGT
CCTTCCTGGTGGAAGAGGATAAGAAGCACGAGCGGCACCCCATCTTCGGCAACATCGTGGACGAGGTGGC
CTACCACGAGAAGTACCCCACCATCTACCACCTGAGAAAGAAACTGGTGGACAGCACCGACAAGGCCGAC
CTGCGGCTGATCTATCTGGCCCTGGCCCACATGATCAAGTTCCGGGGCCACTTCCTGATCGAGGGCGACC
TGAACCCCGACAACAGCGACGTGGACAAGCTGTTCATCCAGCTGGTGCAGACCTACAACCAGCTGTTCGA
GGAAAACCCCATCAACGCCAGCGGCGTGGACGCCAAGGCCATCCTGTCTGCCAGACTGAGCAAGAGCAGA
CGGCTGGAAAATCTGATCGCCCAGCTGCCCGGCGAGAAGAAGAATGGCCTGTTCGGAAACCTGATTGCCC
TGAGCCTGGGCCTGACCCCCAACTTCAAGAGCAACTTCGACCTGGCCGAGGATGCCAAACTGCAGCTGAG
CAAGGACACCTACGACGACGACCTGGACAACCTGCTGGCCCAGATCGGCGACCAGTACGCCGACCTGTTT
CTGGCCGCCAAGAACCTGTCCGACGCCATCCTGCTGAGCGACATCCTGAGAGTGAACACCGAGATCACCA
AGGCCCCCCTGAGCGCCTCTATGATCAAGAGATACGACGAGCACCACCAGGACCTGACCCTGCTGAAAGC
TCTCGTGCGGCAGCAGCTGCCTGAGAAGTACAAAGAGATTTTCTTCGACCAGAGCAAGAACGGCTACGCC
GGCTACATTGACGGCGGAGCCAGCCAGGAAGAGTTCTACAAGTTCATCAAGCCCATCCTGGAAAAGATGG
ACGGCACCGAGGAACTGCTCGTGAAGCTGAACAGAGAGGACCTGCTGCGGAAGCAGCGGACCTTCGACAA
CGGCAGCATCCCCCACCAGATCCACCTGGGAGAGCTGCACGCCATTCTGCGGCGGCAGGAAGATTTTTAC
CCATTCCTGAAGGACAACCGGGAAAAGATCGAGAAGATCCTGACCTTCCGCATCCCCTACTACGTGGGCC
CTCTGGCCAGGGGAAACAGCAGATTCGCCTGGATGACCAGAAAGAGCGAGGAAACCATCACCCCCTGGAA
CTTCGAGGAAGTGGTGGACAAGGGCGCTTCCGCCCAGAGCTTCATCGAGCGGATGACCAACTTCGATAAG
AACCTGCCCAACGAGAAGGTGCTGCCCAAGCACAGCCTGCTGTACGAGTACTTCACCGTGTATAACGAGC
TGACCAAAGTGAAATACGTGACCGAGGGAATGAGAAAGCCCGCCTTCCTGAGCGGCGAGCAGAAAAAGGC
CATCGTGGACCTGCTGTTCAAGACCAACCGGAAAGTGACCGTGAAGCAGCTGAAAGAGGACTACTTCAAG
AAAATCGAGTGCTTCGACTCCGTGGAAATCTCCGGCGTGGAAGATCGGTTCAACGCCTCCCTGGGCACAT
ACCACGATCTGCTGAAAATTATCAAGGACAAGGACTTCCTGGACAATGAGGAAAACGAGGACATTCTGGA
AGATATCGTGCTGACCCTGACACTGTTTGAGGACAGAGAGATGATCGAGGAACGGCTGAAAACCTATGCC
CACCTGTTCGACGACAAAGTGATGAAGCAGCTGAAGCGGCGGAGATACACCGGCTGGGGCAGGCTGAGCC
GGAAGCTGATCAACGGCATCCGGGACAAGCAGTCCGGCAAGACAATCCTGGATTTCCTGAAGTCCGACGG
CTTCGCCAACAGAAACTTCATGCAGCTGATCCACGACGACAGCCTGACCTTTAAAGAGGACATCCAGAAA
GCCCAGGTGTCCGGCCAGGGCGATAGCCTGCACGAGCACATTGCCAATCTGGCCGGCAGCCCCGCCATTA
AGAAGGGCATCCTGCAGACAGTGAAGGTGGTGGACGAGCTCGTGAAAGTGATGGGCCGGCACAAGCCCGA
GAACATCGTGATCGAAATGGCCAGAGAGAACCAGACCACCCAGAAGGGACAGAAGAACAGCCGCGAGAGA
ATGAAGCGGATCGAAGAGGGCATCAAAGAGCTGGGCAGCCAGATCCTGAAAGAACACCCCGTGGAAAACA
CCCAGCTGCAGAACGAGAAGCTGTACCTGTACTACCTGCAGAATGGGCGGGATATGTACGTGGACCAGGA
ACTGGACATCAACCGGCTGTCCGACTACGATGTGGACCATATCGTGCCTCAGAGCTTTCTGAAGGACGAC
TCCATCGACAACAAGGTGCTGACCAGAAGCGACAAGAACCGGGGCAAGAGCGACAACGTGCCCTCCGAAG
AGGTCGTGAAGAAGATGAAGAACTACTGGCGGCAGCTGCTGAACGCCAAGCTGATTACCCAGAGAAAGTT
CGACAATCTGACCAAGGCCGAGAGAGGCGGCCTGAGCGAACTGGATAAGGCCGGCTTCATCAAGAGACAG
CTGGTGGAAACCCGGCAGATCACAAAGCACGTGGCACAGATCCTGGACTCCCGGATGAACACTAAGTACG
ACGAGAATGACAAGCTGATCCGGGAAGTGAAAGTGATCACCCTGAAGTCCAAGCTGGTGTCCGATTTCCG
GAAGGATTTCCAGTTTTACAAAGTGCGCGAGATCAACAACTACCACCACGCCCACGACGCCTACCTGAAC
GCCGTCGTGGGAACCGCCCTGATCAAAAAGTACCCTAAGCTGGAAAGCGAGTTCGTGTACGGCGACTACA
AGGTGTACGACGTGCGGAAGATGATCGCCAAGAGCGAGCAGGAAATCGGCAAGGCTACCGCCAAGTACTT
CTTCTACAGCAACATCATGAACTTTTTCAAGACCGAGATTACCCTGGCCAACGGCGAGATCCGGAAGCGG
CCTCTGATCGAGACAAACGGCGAAACCGGGGAGATCGTGTGGGATAAGGGCCGGGATTTTGCCACCGTGC
GGAAAGTGCTGAGCATGCCCCAAGTGAATATCGTGAAAAAGACCGAGGTGCAGACAGGCGGCTTCAGCAA
AGAGTCTATCCTGCCCAAGAGGAACAGCGATAAGCTGATCGCCAGAAAGAAGGACTGGGACCCTAAGAAG
TACGGCGGCTTCGACAGCCCCACCGTGGCCTATTCTGTGCTGGTGGTGGCCAAAGTGGAAAAGGGCAAGT
CCAAGAAACTGAAGAGTGTGAAAGAGCTGCTGGGGATCACCATCATGGAAAGAAGCAGCTTCGAGAAGAA
TCCCATCGACTTTCTGGAAGCCAAGGGCTACAAAGAAGTGAAAAAGGACCTGATCATCAAGCTGCCTAAG
TACTCCCTGTTCGAGCTGGAAAACGGCCGGAAGAGAATGCTGGCCTCTGCCGGCGAACTGCAGAAGGGAA
ACGAACTGGCCCTGCCCTCCAAATATGTGAACTTCCTGTACCTGGCCAGCCACTATGAGAAGCTGAAGGG
CTCCCCCGAGGATAATGAGCAGAAACAGCTGTTTGTGGAACAGCACAAGCACTACCTGGACGAGATCATC
GAGCAGATCAGCGAGTTCTCCAAGAGAGTGATCCTGGCCGACGCTAATCTGGACAAAGTGCTGTCCGCCT
ACAACAAGCACCGGGATAAGCCCATCAGAGAGCAGGCCGAGAATATCATCCACCTGTTTACCCTGACCAA
TCTGGGAGCCCCTGCCGCCTTCAAGTACTTTGACACCACCATCGACCGGAAGAGGTACACCAGCACCAAA
GAGGTGCTGGACGCCACCCTGATCCACCAGAGCATCACCGGCCTGTACGAGACACGGATCGACCTGTCTC
AGCTGGGAGGCGACAAAAGGCCGGCGGCCACGAAAAAGGCCGGCCAGGCAAAAAAGAAAAAGGAATTCGG
CAGTGGAGAGGGCAGAGGAAGTCTGCTAACATGCGGTGACGTCGAGGAGAATCCTGGCCCAGTGAGCAAG
GGCGAGGAGCTGTTCACCGGGGTGGTGCCCATCCTGGTCGAGCTGGACGGCGACGTAAACGGCCACAAGT
TCAGCGTGTCCGGCGAGGGCGAGGGCGATGCCACCTACGGCAAGCTGACCCTGAAGTTCATCTGCACCAC
CGGCAAGCTGCCCGTGCCCTGGCCCACCCTCGTGACCACCCTGACCTACGGCGTGCAGTGCTTCAGCCGC
TACCCCGACCACATGAAGCAGCACGACTTCTTCAAGTCCGCCATGCCCGAAGGCTACGTCCAGGAGCGCA
CCATCTTCTTCAAGGACGACGGCAACTACAAGACCCGCGCCGAGGTGAAGTTCGAGGGCGACACCCTGGT
GAACCGCATCGAGCTGAAGGGCATCGACTTCAAGGAGGACGGCAACATCCTGGGGCACAAGCTGGAGTAC
AACTACAACAGCCACAACGTCTATATCATGGCCGACAAGCAGAAGAACGGCATCAAGGTGAACTTCAAGA
TCCGCCACAACATCGAGGACGGCAGCGTGCAGCTCGCCGACCACTACCAGCAGAACACCCCCATCGGCGA
CGGCCCCGTGCTGCTGCCCGACAACCACTACCTGAGCACCCAGTCCGCCCTGAGCAAAGACCCCAACGAG
AAGCGCGATCACATGGTCCTGCTGGAGTTCGTGACCGCCGCCGGGATCACTCTCGGCATGGACGAGCTGT
ACAAGGAATTCTAACTAGAGCTCGCTGATCAGCCTCGACTGTGCCTTCTAGTTGCCAGCCATCTGTTGTT
TGCCCCTCCCCCGTGCCTTCCTTGACCCTGGAAGGTGCCACTCCCACTGTCCTTTCCTAATAAAATGAGG
AAATTGCATCGCATTGTCTGAGTAGGTGTCATTCTATTCTGGGGGGTGGGGTGGGGCAGGACAGCAAGGG
GGAGGATTGGGAAGAGAATAGCAGGCATGCTGGGGAGCGGCCGCAGGAACCCCTAGTGATGGAGTTGGCC
ACTCCCTCTCTGCGCGCTCGCTCGCTCACTGAGGCCGGGCGACCAAAGGTCGCCCGACGCCCGGGCTTTG
CCCGGGCGGCCTCAGTGAGCGAGCGAGCGCGCAGCTGCCTGCAGGGGCGCCTGATGCGGTATTTTCTCCT
TACGCATCTGTGCGGTATTTCACACCGCATA
[142 nt withheld, positions 6752-6893]
C
[141 nt withheld, positions 6895-7035]
CCTTTGACGTTGGAGTCCACGTTCTTT
[37 nt withheld, positions 7063-7099]
ACCCTATCTCGGGCTATTCTTTTGATTTATAAGGGATTTTGCCGATTTCGGCCTATTGGTTAAAAAATGA
GCTGATTTAACAAAAATTTAACGCGAATTTTAACAAAATATTAACGTTTACAATTTTATGGTGCACTCTC
AGTACAATCTGCTCTGATGCCGCATAGTTAAGCCAGCCCCGACACCCGCCAACACCCGCTGACGCGCCCT
GACGGGCTTGTCTGCTCCCGGCATCCGCTTACAGACAAGCTGTGACCGTCTCCGGGAGCTGCATGTGTCA
GAGGTTTTCACCGTCATCACCGAAACGCGCGAGACGAAAGGGCCTCGTGATACGCCTATTTTTATAGGTT
AATGTCATGATAATAATGGTTTCTTAGACGTCAGGTGGCACTTTTCGGGGAAATGTGCGCGGAACCCCTA
TTTGTTTATTTTTCTAAATACATTCAAATATGTATCCGCTCATGAGACAATAACCCTGATAAATGCTTCA
ATAATATTGAAAAAGGAAGAGTATGAGTATTCAACATTTCCGTGTCGCCCTTATTCCCTTTTTTGCGGCA
TTTTGCCTTCCTGTTTTTGCTCACCCAGAAACGCTGGTGAAAGTAAAAGATGCTGAAGATCAGTTGGGTG
CACGAGTGGGTTACATCGAACTGGATCTCAACAGCGGTAAGATCCTTGAGAGTTTTCGCCCCGAAGAACG
TTTTCCAATGATGAGCACTTTTAAAGTTCTGCTATGTGGCGCGGTATTATCCCGTATTGACGCCGGGCAA
GAGCAACTCGGTCGCCGCATACACTATTCTCAGAATGACTTGGTTGAGTACTCACCAGTCACAGAAAAGC
ATCTTACGGATGGCATGACAGTAAGAGAATTATGCAGTGCTGCCATAACCATGAGTGATAACACTGCGGC
CAACTTACTTCTGACAACGATCGGAGGACCGAAGGAGCTAACCGCTTTTTTGCACAACATGGGGGATCAT
GTAACTCGCCTTGATCGTTGGGAACCGGAGCTGAATGAAGCCATACCAAACGACGAGCGTGACACCACGA
TGCCTGTAGCAATGGCAACAACGTTGCGCAAACTATTAACTGGCGAACTACTTACTCTAGCTTCCCGGCA
ACAATTAATAGACTGGATGGAGGCGGATAAAGTTGCAGGACCACTTCTGCGCTCGGCCCTTCCGGCTGGC
TGGTTTATTGCTGATAAATCTGGAGCCGGTGAGCGTGGAAGCCGCGGTATCATTGCAGCACTGGGGCCAG
ATGGTAAGCCCTCCCGTATCGTAGTTATCTACACGACGGGGAGTCAGGCAACTATGGATGAACGAAATAG
ACAGATCGCTGAGATAGGTGCCTCACTGATTAAGCATTGGTAACTGTCAGACCAAGTTTACTCATATATA
CTTTAGATTGATTTAAAACTTCATTTTTAATTTAAAAGGATCTAGGTGAAGATCCTTTTTGATAATCTCA
TGACCAAAATCCCTTAACGTGAGTTTTCGTTCCACTGAGCGTCAGACCCCGTAGAAAAGATCAAAGGATC
TTCTTGAGATCCTTTTTTTCTGCGCGTAATCTGCTGCTTGCAAACAAAAAAACCACCGCTACCAGCGGTG
GTTTGTTTGCCGGATCAAGAGCTACCAACTCTTTTTCCGAAGGTAACTGGCTTCAGCAGAGCGCAGATAC
CAAATACTGTCCTTCTAGTGTAGCCGTAGTTAGGCCACCACTTCAAGAACTCTGTAGCACCGCCTACATA
CCTCGCTCTGCTAATCCTGTTACCAGTGGCTGCTGCCAGTGGCGATAAGTCGTGTCTTACCGGGTTGGAC
TCAAGACGATAGTTACCGGATAAGGCGCAGCGGTCGGGCTGAACGGGGGGTTCGTGCACACAGCCCAGCT
TGGAGCGAACGACCTACACCGAACTGAGATACCTACAGCGTGAGCTATGAGAAAGCGCCACGCTTCCCGA
AGGGAGAAAGGCGGACAGGTATCCGGTAAGCGGCAGGGTCGGAACAGGAGAGCGCACGAGGGAGCTTCCA
GGGGGAAACGCCTGGTATCTTTATAGTCCTGTCGGGTTTCGCCACCTCTGACTTGAGCGTCGATTTTTGT
GATGCTCGTCAGGGGGGCGGAGCCTATGGAAAAACGCCAGCAACGCGGCCTTTTTACGGTTCCTGGCCTT
TTGCTGGCCTTTTGCTCACATGT
