>Addgene plasmid #106109 | px458_2A_GFP_sgRNA_PRKRA | addgene partial sequence | sequence record 203440 | Addgene Partial NGS Result
GGCGAGGGGCGGGGCGGGGCGAGGCGGAGAGGTGCGGCGGCAGCCAATCAGAGCGGCGCGCTCCGAAAGT
TTCCTTTTATGGCGAGGCGGCGGCGGCGGCGGCCCTATAAAAAGCGAAGCGCGCGGCGGGCGGGAGTCGC
TGCGCGCTGCCTTCGCCCCGTGCCCCGCTCCGCCGCCGCCTCGCGCCGCCCGCCCCGGCTCTGACTGACC
GCGTTACTCCCACAGGTGAGCGGGCGGGACGGCCCTTCTCCTCCGGGCTGTAATTAGCTGAGCAAGAGGT
AAGGGTTTAAGGGATGGTTGGTTGGTGGGGTATTAATGTTTAATTACCTGGAGCACCTGCCTGAAATCAC
TTTTTTTCAGGTTGGACCGGTGCCACCATGGACTATAAGGACCACGACGGAGACTACAAGGATCATGATA
TTGATTACAAAGACGATGACGATAAGATGGCCCCAAAGAAGAAGCGGAAGGTCGGTATCCACGGAGTCCC
AGCAGCCGACAAGAAGTACAGCATCGGCCTGGACATCGGCACCAACTCTGTGGGCTGGGCCGTGATCACC
GACGAGTACAAGGTGCCCAGCAAGAAATTCAAGGTGCTGGGCAACACCGACCGGCACAGCATCAAGAAGA
ACCTGATCGGAGCCCTGCTGTTCGACAGCGGCGAAACAGCCGAGGCCACCCGGCTGAAGAGAACCGCCAG
AAGAAGATACACCAGACGGAAGAACCGGATCTGCTATCTGCAAGAGATCTTCAGCAACGAGATGGCCAAG
GTGGACGACAGCTTCTTCCACAGACTGGAAGAGTCCTTCCTGGTGGAAGAGGATAAGAAGCACGAGCGGC
ACCCCATCTTCGGCAACATCGTGGACGAGGTGGCCTACCACGAGAAGTACCCCACCATCTACCACCTGAG
AAAGAAACTGGTGGACAGCACCGACAAGGCCGACCTGCGGCTGATCTATCTGGCCCTGGCCCACATGATC
AAGTTCCGGGGCCACTTCCTGATCGAGGGCGACCTGAACCCCGACAACAGCGACGTGGACAAGCTGTTCA
TCCAGCTGGTGCAGACCTACAACCAGCTGTTCGAGGAAAACCCCATCAACGCCAGCGGCGTGGACGCCAA
GGCCATCCTGTCTGCCAGACTGAGCAAGAGCAGACGGCTGGAAAATCTGATCGCCCAGCTGCCCGGCGAG
AAGAAGAATGGCCTGTTCGGAAACCTGATTGCCCTGAGCCTGGGCCTGACCCCCAACTTCAAGAGCAACT
TCGACCTGGCCGAGGATGCCAAACTGCAGCTGAGCAAGGACACCTACGACGACGACCTGGACAACCTGCT
GGCCCAGATCGGCGACCAGTACGCCGACCTGTTTCTGGCCGCCAAGAACCTGTCCGACGCCATCCTGCTG
AGCGACATCCTGAGAGTGAACACCGAGATCACCAAGGCCCCCCTGAGCGCCTCTATGATCAAGAGATACG
ACGAGCACCACCAGGACCTGACCCTGCTGAAAGCTCTCGTGCGGCAGCAGCTGCCTGAGAAGTACAAAGA
GATTTTCTTCGACCAGAGCAAGAACGGCTACGCCGGCTACATTGACGGCGGAGCCAGCCAGGAAGAGTTC
TACAAGTTCATCAAGCCCATCCTGGAAAAGATGGACGGCACCGAGGAACTGCTCGTGAAGCTGAACAGAG
AGGACCTGCTGCGGAAGCAGCGGACCTTCGACAACGGCAGCATCCCCCACCAGATCCACCTGGGAGAGCT
GCACGCCATTCTGCGGCGGCAGGAAGATTTTTACCCATTCCTGAAGGACAACCGGGAAAAGATCGAGAAG
ATCCTGACCTTCCGCATCCCCTACTACGTGGGCCCTCTGGCCAGGGGAAACAGCAGATTCGCCTGGATGA
CCAGAAAGAGCGAGGAAACCATCACCCCCTGGAACTTCGAGGAAGTGGTGGACAAGGGCGCTTCCGCCCA
GAGCTTCATCGAGCGGATGACCAACTTCGATAAGAACCTGCCCAACGAGAAGGTGCTGCCCAAGCACAGC
CTGCTGTACGAGTACTTCACCGTGTATAACGAGCTGACCAAAGTGAAATACGTGACCGAGGGAATGAGAA
AGCCCGCCTTCCTGAGCGGCGAGCAGAAAAAGGCCATCGTGGACCTGCTGTTCAAGACCAACCGGAAAGT
GACCGTGAAGCAGCTGAAAGAGGACTACTTCAAGAAAATCGAGTGCTTCGACTCCGTGGAAATCTCCGGC
GTGGAAGATCGGTTCAACGCCTCCCTGGGCACATACCACGATCTGCTGAAAATTATCAAGGACAAGGACT
TCCTGGACAATGAGGAAAACGAGGACATTCTGGAAGATATCGTGCTGACCCTGACACTGTTTGAGGACAG
AGAGATGATCGAGGAACGGCTGAAAACCTATGCCCACCTGTTCGACGACAAAGTGATGAAGCAGCTGAAG
CGGCGGAGATACACCGGCTGGGGCAGGCTGAGCCGGAAGCTGATCAACGGCATCCGGGACAAGCAGTCCG
GCAAGACAATCCTGGATTTCCTGAAGTCCGACGGCTTCGCCAACAGAAACTTCATGCAGCTGATCCACGA
CGACAGCCTGACCTTTAAAGAGGACATCCAGAAAGCCCAGGTGTCCGGCCAGGGCGATAGCCTGCACGAG
CACATTGCCAATCTGGCCGGCAGCCCCGCCATTAAGAAGGGCATCCTGCAGACAGTGAAGGTGGTGGACG
AGCTCGTGAAAGTGATGGGCCGGCACAAGCCCGAGAACATCGTGATCGAAATGGCCAGAGAGAACCAGAC
CACCCAGAAGGGACAGAAGAACAGCCGCGAGAGAATGAAGCGGATCGAAGAGGGCATCAAAGAGCTGGGC
AGCCAGATCCTGAAAGAACACCCCGTGGAAAACACCCAGCTGCAGAACGAGAAGCTGTACCTGTACTACC
TGCAGAATGGGCGGGATATGTACGTGGACCAGGAACTGGACATCAACCGGCTGTCCGACTACGATGTGGA
CCATATCGTGCCTCAGAGCTTTCTGAAGGACGACTCCATCGACAACAAGGTGCTGACCAGAAGCGACAAG
AACCGGGGCAAGAGCGACAACGTGCCCTCCGAAGAGGTCGTGAAGAAGATGAAGAACTACTGGCGGCAGC
TGCTGAACGCCAAGCTGATTACCCAGAGAAAGTTCGACAATCTGACCAAGGCCGAGAGAGGCGGCCTGAG
CGAACTGGATAAGGCCGGCTTCATCAAGAGACAGCTGGTGGAAACCCGGCAGATCACAAAGCACGTGGCA
CAGATCCTGGACTCCCGGATGAACACTAAGTACGACGAGAATGACAAGCTGATCCGGGAAGTGAAAGTGA
TCACCCTGAAGTCCAAGCTGGTGTCCGATTTCCGGAAGGATTTCCAGTTTTACAAAGTGCGCGAGATCAA
CAACTACCACCACGCCCACGACGCCTACCTGAACGCCGTCGTGGGAACCGCCCTGATCAAAAAGTACCCT
AAGCTGGAAAGCGAGTTCGTGTACGGCGACTACAAGGTGTACGACGTGCGGAAGATGATCGCCAAGAGCG
AGCAGGAAATCGGCAAGGCTACCGCCAAGTACTTCTTCTACAGCAACATCATGAACTTTTTCAAGACCGA
GATTACCCTGGCCAACGGCGAGATCCGGAAGCGGCCTCTGATCGAGACAAACGGCGAAACCGGGGAGATC
GTGTGGGATAAGGGCCGGGATTTTGCCACCGTGCGGAAAGTGCTGAGCATGCCCCAAGTGAATATCGTGA
AAAAGACCGAGGTGCAGACAGGCGGCTTCAGCAAAGAGTCTATCCTGCCCAAGAGGAACAGCGATAAGCT
GATCGCCAGAAAGAAGGACTGGGACCCTAAGAAGTACGGCGGCTTCGACAGCCCCACCGTGGCCTATTCT
GTGCTGGTGGTGGCCAAAGTGGAAAAGGGCAAGTCCAAGAAACTGAAGAGTGTGAAAGAGCTGCTGGGGA
TCACCATCATGGAAAGAAGCAGCTTCGAGAAGAATCCCATCGACTTTCTGGAAGCCAAGGGCTACAAAGA
AGTGAAAAAGGACCTGATCATCAAGCTGCCTAAGTACTCCCTGTTCGAGCTGGAAAACGGCCGGAAGAGA
ATGCTGGCCTCTGCCGGCGAACTGCAGAAGGGAAACGAACTGGCCCTGCCCTCCAAATATGTGAACTTCC
TGTACCTGGCCAGCCACTATGAGAAGCTGAAGGGCTCCCCCGAGGATAATGAGCAGAAACAGCTGTTTGT
GGAACAGCACAAGCACTACCTGGACGAGATCATCGAGCAGATCAGCGAGTTCTCCAAGAGAGTGATCCTG
GCCGACGCTAATCTGGACAAAGTGCTGTCCGCCTACAACAAGCACCGGGATAAGCCCATCAGAGAGCAGG
CCGAGAATATCATCCACCTGTTTACCCTGACCAATCTGGGAGCCCCTGCCGCCTTCAAGTACTTTGACAC
CACCATCGACCGGAAGAGGTACACCAGCACCAAAGAGGTGCTGGACGCCACCCTGATCCACCAGAGCATC
ACCGGCCTGTACGAGACACGGATCGACCTGTCTCAGCTGGGAGGCGACAAAAGGCCGGCGGCCACGAAAA
AGGCCGGCCAGGCAAAAAAGAAAAAGGAATTCGGCAGTGGAGAGGGCAGAGGAAGTCTGCTAACATGCGG
TGACGTCGAGGAGAATCCTGGCCCAGTGAGCAAGGGCGAGGAGCTGTTCACCGGGGTGGTGCCCATCCTG
GTCGAGCTGGACGGCGACGTAAACGGCCACAAGTTCAGCGTGTCCGGCGAGGGCGAGGGCGATGCCACCT
ACGGCAAGCTGACCCTGAAGTTCATCTGCACCACCGGCAAGCTGCCCGTGCCCTGGCCCACCCTCGTGAC
CACCCTGACCTACGGCGTGCAGTGCTTCAGCCGCTACCCCGACCACATGAAGCAGCACGACTTCTTCAAG
TCCGCCATGCCCGAAGGCTACGTCCAGGAGCGCACCATCTTCTTCAAGGACGACGGCAACTACAAGACCC
GCGCCGAGGTGAAGTTCGAGGGCGACACCCTGGTGAACCGCATCGAGCTGAAGGGCATCGACTTCAAGGA
GGACGGCAACATCCTGGGGCACAAGCTGGAGTACAACTACAACAGCCACAACGTCTATATCATGGCCGAC
AAGCAGAAGAACGGCATCAAGGTGAACTTCAAGATCCGCCACAACATCGAGGACGGCAGCGTGCAGCTCG
CCGACCACTACCAGCAGAACACCCCCATCGGCGACGGCCCCGTGCTGCTGCCCGACAACCACTACCTGAG
CACCCAGTCCGCCCTGAGCAAAGACCCCAACGAGAAGCGCGATCACATGGTCCTGCTGGAGTTCGTGACC
GCCGCCGGGATCACTCTCGGCATGGACGAGCTGTACAAGGAATTCTAACTAGAGCTCGCTGATCAGCCTC
GACTGTGCCTTCTAGTTGCCAGCCATCTGTTGTTTGCCCCTCCCCCGTGCCTTCCTTGACCCTGGAAGGT
GCCACTCCCACTGTCCTTTCCTAATAAAATGAGGAAATTGCATCGCATTGTCTGAGTAGGTGTCATTCTA
TTCTGGGGGGTGGGGTGGGGCAGGACAGCAAGGGGGAGGATTGGGAAGAGAATAGCAGGCATGCTGGGGA
GCGGCCGCAGGAACCCCTAGTGATGGAGTTGGCCACTCCCTCTCTGCGCGCTCGCTCGCTCACTGAGGCC
GGGCGACCAAAGGTCGCCCGACGCCCGGGCTTTGCCCGGGCGGCCTCAGTGAGCGAGCGAGCGCGCAGCT
GCCTGCAGGGGCGCCTGATGCGGTATTTTCTCCTTACGCATCTGTGCGGTATTTCACACCGCATA
[95 nt withheld, positions 5876-5970]
T
[46 nt withheld, positions 5972-6017]
C
[141 nt withheld, positions 6019-6159]
CCTTTGACGTTGGAGTCCACGTTCTTT
[37 nt withheld, positions 6187-6223]
ACTCTATCTCGGGCTATTCTTTTGATTTATAAGGGATTTTGCCGATTTCGGTCTATTGGTTAAAAAATGA
GCTGATTTAACAAAAATTTAACGCGAATTTTAACAAAATATTAACGTTTACAATTTTATGGTGCACTCTC
AGTACAATCTGCTCTGATGCCGCATAGTTAAGCCAGCCCCGACACCCGCCAACACCCGCTGACGCGCCCT
GACGGGCTTGTCTGCTCCCGGCATCCGCTTACAGACAAGCTGTGACCGTCTCCGGGAGCTGCATGTGTCA
GAGGTTTTCACCGTCATCACCGAAACGCGCGAGACGAAAGGGCCTCGTGATACGCCTATTTTTATAGGTT
AATGTCATGATAATAATGGTTTCTTAGACGTCAGGTGGCACTTTTCGGGGAAATGTGCGCGGAACCCCTA
TTTGTTTATTTTTCTAAATACATTCAAATATGTATCCGCTCATGAGACAATAACCCTGATAAATGCTTCA
ATAATATTGAAAAAGGAAGAGTATGAGTATTCAACATTTCCGTGTCGCCCTTATTCCCTTTTTTGCGGCA
TTTTGCCTTCCTGTTTTTGCTCACCCAGAAACGCTGGTGAAAGTAAAAGATGCTGAAGATCAGTTGGGTG
CACGAGTGGGTTACATCGAACTGGATCTCAACAGCGGTAAGATCCTTGAGAGTTTTCGCCCCGAAGAACG
TTTTCCAATGATGAGCACTTTTAAAGTTCTGCTATGTGGCGCGGTATTATCCCGTATTGACGCCGGGCAA
GAGCAACTCGGTCGCCGCATACACTATTCTCAGAATGACTTGGTTGAGTACTCACCAGTCACAGAAAAGC
ATCTTACGGATGGCATGACAGTAAGAGAATTATGCAGTGCTGCCATAACCATGAGTGATAACACTGCGGC
CAACTTACTTCTGACAACGATCGGAGGACCGAAGGAGCTAACCGCTTTTTTGCACAACATGGGGGATCAT
GTAACTCGCCTTGATCGTTGGGAACCGGAGCTGAATGAAGCCATACCAAACGACGAGCGTGACACCACGA
TGCCTGTAGCAATGGCAACAACGTTGCGCAAACTATTAACTGGCGAACTACTTACTCTAGCTTCCCGGCA
ACAATTAATAGACTGGATGGAGGCGGATAAAGTTGCAGGACCACTTCTGCGCTCGGCCCTTCCGGCTGGC
TGGTTTATTGCTGATAAATCTGGAGCCGGTGAGCGTGGAAGCCGCGGTATCATTGCAGCACTGGGGCCAG
ATGGTAAGCCCTCCCGTATCGTAGTTATCTACACGACGGGGAGTCAGGCAACTATGGATGAACGAAATAG
ACAGATCGCTGAGATAGGTGCCTCACTGATTAAGCATTGGTAACTGTCAGACCAAGTTTACTCATATATA
CTTTAGATTGATTTAAAACTTCATTTTTAATTTAAAAGGATCTAGGTGAAGATCCTTTTTGATAATCTCA
TGACCAAAATCCCTTAACGTGAGTTTTCGTTCCACTGAGCGTCAGACCCCGTAGAAAAGATCAAAGGATC
TTCTTGAGATCCTTTTTTTCTGCGCGTAATCTGCTGCTTGCAAACAAAAAAACCACCGCTACCAGCGGTG
GTTTGTTTGCCGGATCAAGAGCTACCAACTCTTTTTCCGAAGGTAACTGGCTTCAGCAGAGCGCAGATAC
CAAATACTGTTCTTCTAGTGTAGCCGTAGTTAGGCCACCACTTCAAGAACTCTGTAGCACCGCCTACATA
CCTCGCTCTGCTAATCCTGTTACCAGTGGCTGCTGCCAGTGGCGATAAGTCGTGTCTTACCGGGTTGGAC
TCAAGACGATAGTTACCGGATAAGGCGCAGCGGTCGGGCTGAACGGGGGGTTCGTGCACACAGCCCAGCT
TGGAGCGAACGACCTACACCGAACTGAGATACCTACAGCGTGAGCTATGAGAAAGCGCCACGCTTCCCGA
AGGGAGAAAGGCGGACAGGTATCCGGTAAGCGGCAGGGTCGGAACAGGAGAGCGCACGAGGGAGCTTCCA
GGGGGAAACGCCTGGTATCTTTATAGTCCTGTCGGGTTTCGCCACCTCTGACTTGAGCGTCGATTTTTGT
GATGCTCGTCAGGGGGGCGGAGCCTATGGAAAAACGCCAGCAACGCGGCCTTTTTACGGTTCCTGGCCTT
TTGCTGGCCTTTTGCTCACATGTGAGGGCCTATTTCCCATGATTCCTTCATATTTGCATATACGATACAA
GGCTGTTAGAGAGATAATTGGAATTAATTTGACTGTAAACACAAAGATATTAGTACAAAATACGTGACGT
AGAAAGTAATAATTTCTTGGGTAGTTTGCAGTTTTAAAATTATGTTTTAAAATGGACTATCATATGCTTA
CCGTAACTTGAAAGTATTTCGATTTCTTGGCTTTATATATCTTGTGGAAAGGACGAAACACCGAGATGAT
AACAGCTAAGCCAGTTTTAGAGCTAGAAATAGCAAGTTAAAATAAGGCTAGTCCGTTATCAACTTGAAAA
AGTGGCACCGAGTCGGTGCTTTTTTGTTTTAGAGCTAGAAATAGCAAGTTAAAATAAGGCTAGTCCGTTT
TTAGCGCGTGCGCCAATTCTGCAGACAAATGGCTCTAGAGGTACCCGTTACATAACTTACGGTAAATGGC
CCGCCTGGCTGACCGCCCAACGACCCCCGCCCATTGACGTCAATAGTAACGCCAATAGGGACTTTCCATT
GACGTCAATGGGTGGAGTATTTACGGTAAACTGCCCACTTGGCAGTACATCAAGTGTATCATATGCCAAG
TACGCCCCCTATTGACGTCAATGACGGTAAATGGCCCGCCTGGCATTGTGCCCAGTACATGACCTTATGG
GACTTTCCTACTTGGCAGTACATCTACGTATTAGTCATCGCTATTACCATGGTCGAGGTGAGCCCCACGT
TCTGCTTCACTCTCCCCATCTCCCCCCCCTCCCCACCCCCAATTTTGTATTTATTTATTTTTTAATTATT
TTGTGCAGCGATGGGGGCGGGGGGGGGG
